Addgene plasmid #144343: TFORF2619
Purpose: Lentiviral vector for overexpressing transcription factor ORFs with unique 24-bp barcodes. Barcodes facilitate identification of transcription factors in pooled screens.
Depositing lab: Feng Zhang. Depositing organization: Broad Institute. Publication: A transcription factor atlas of directed differentiation. Joung J, Ma S, Tay T, Geiger-Schuller KR, Kirchgatterer PC, Verdine VK, Guo B, Arias-Garcia MA, Allen WE, Singh A, Kuksenko O, Abudayyeh OO, Gootenberg JS, Fu Z, Macrae RK, Buenrostro JD, Regev A, Zhang F. Cell. 2023 Jan 5;186(1):209-229.e26. doi: 10.1016/j.cell.2022.11.026. PubMed 36608654.
Backbone
  Vector backbone: pLX_TRC317
  Backbone manufacturer: Broad Institute Genetic Perturbation Platform
  Backbone size w/o insert (bp): 8264
  Vector type: Mammalian Expression, Lentiviral
  Selectable markers: Puromycin
Growth in bacteria
  Bacterial resistance: Ampicillin, 100 μg/mL
  Growth temperature: 37°C
  Growth strain: NEB Stable
  Copy number: High Copy
Gene/Insert
  Gene/Insert name: ZXDB
  Species: H. sapiens (human)
  Insert size (bp): 2513
  Entrez Gene: ZXDB (a.k.a. ZNF905, dJ83L6.1)
  Promoter: EF1a
  Cloning method: Unknown
  Sequencing primers: 5′ GGGTGGAGACTGAAGTTAGGCCAG; 3′ CACATAGCGTAAAAGGAGCAACATAG
Terms and licenses: Academic/Nonprofit Terms; Industry Terms: Not Available to Industry
Depositor comments: NM_007157,ENST00000374888 . The transcription factor ORF portion of this plasmid was synthesized by Genewiz. Please test multiple small colonies in case of plasmid recombination. To make this collection available in a timely manner, a portion of this collection was not fully sequenced by Addgene. If an Addgene verified full plasmid sequence is not available, please contact us prior to placing an order to request the full sequence.
How to cite: TFORF2619 was a gift from Feng Zhang (Addgene plasmid # 144343 ; http://n2t.net/addgene:144343 ; RRID:Addgene_144343)
