[The description below was written by a language model from this plasmid's Addgene catalogue record and pLannotate feature annotations shown in this document.]
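Description:
TFORF2619 is a third-generation-style, self-inactivating lentiviral expression plasmid built on the pLX_TRC317 backbone and carrying the human transcription factor ZXDB as its open reading frame. It belongs to a large barcoded transcription factor ORF collection in which each clone carries a unique 24-bp barcode, so that the factor delivered to a given cell can be identified by sequencing in pooled overexpression screens, such as those used to chart directed differentiation. In bacteria the plasmid is maintained by a high-copy ColE1/pUC-type origin and selected with ampicillin through the bla gene. An f1 origin and remnants of a lac/T7/T3 cloning region are also present in the backbone. The record notes a risk of recombination, as is common for LTR-containing plasmids.

The viral genome is transcribed from an RSV promoter fused to a truncated HIV-1 5' LTR and includes the Ψ packaging signal, a partial gag sequence, the Rev response element and a cPPT/CTS. It ends in a ΔU3 3' LTR followed by an SV40 polyadenylation signal. Within this unit, an SV40 early promoter drives puromycin N-acetyltransferase for selection of transduced mammalian cells. Downstream of it, the strong constitutive EF-1α promoter drives the ZXDB coding sequence, a synthesized ORF corresponding to the reference transcript. ZXDB encodes a protein that cooperates with CIITA to promote MHC class I and II transcription. A WPRE after the ORF enhances transcript stability and expression. The feature table does not annotate the barcode itself. No epitope tag or reporter is annotated, and a short U6 promoter fragment between the ORF and the WPRE appears to be only a partial match rather than a functional element.
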