Features (pLannotate 1.2.2; 31 found; start..end, strand, type, name):
      5..231     +  promoter       RSV promoter: Rous sarcoma virus enhancer/promoter
    232..412     +  LTR            5' LTR (truncated): truncated 5' long terminal repeat (LTR) from HIV-1
    459..584     +  misc_feature   HIV-1 Ψ: packaging signal of human immunodeficiency virus type 1
    568..931     +  CDS            HIV-1 gag (fragment): gag protein from human immunodeficiency virus 1; gag
   1077..1310    +  misc_feature   RRE: The Rev response element (RRE) of HIV-1 allows for Rev-dependent mRNA export from the nucleus to the cytoplasm.
   1687..1713    +  CDS            Rev (fragment): human immunodeficiency virus 1 (HIV-1) Rev protein; rev; enhances nuclear export of unspliced and incompletely spliced viral mRNAs
   1720..1743    +  promoter       SV40 promoter (fragment): SV40 early promoter
   1744..1815    +  promoter       SV40 promoter (fragment): SV40 enhancer and early promoter
   1839..1974    +  rep_origin     SV40 ori: SV40 origin of replication
   2020..2616    +  CDS            PuroR (fragment): puromycin N-acetyltransferase; pac from Streptomyces; confers resistance to puromycin
   2665..2782    +  misc_feature   cPPT/CTS: central polypurine tract and central termination sequence of HIV-1
   2847..2913    +  CDS            small t antigen (fragment): SV40 (simian virus 40) small t antigen
   2920..4098    +  promoter       EF-1α promoter: strong constitutive promoter for human elongation factor EF-1α
   4115..6523    +  CDS            ZXDB: ZXDB_HUMAN - Experimental evidence at protein level: Swiss-Prot protein existence level 1. Cooperates with CIITA to promote transcription of MHC class I and MHC class II genes. From Homo sapiens (Human).
   6539..6592    +  promoter       U6 promoter (fragment): RNA polymerase III promoter for human U6 snRNA
   6634..7222    +  misc_feature   WPRE: woodchuck hepatitis virus posttranscriptional regulatory element
   7273..7292    +  misc_feature   cPPT/CTS (fragment): central polypurine tract and central termination sequence of HIV-1
   7294..7527    +  LTR            3' LTR (ΔU3): self-inactivating 3' long terminal repeat (LTR) from HIV-1
   7605..7726    +  polyA_signal   SV40 poly(A) signal: SV40 polyadenylation signal
   7766..7901    +  rep_origin     SV40 ori: SV40 origin of replication
   7922..7940    -  promoter       T7 promoter: promoter for bacteriophage T7 RNA polymerase
   7948..8103    +  CDS            lacZα (fragment): LacZα fragment of β-galactosidase; lacZ fragment
   8108..8536    +  rep_origin     f1 ori (sequence partly withheld): f1 bacteriophage origin of replication; arrow indicates direction of (+) strand synthesis
   8589..8693    +  promoter       AmpR promoter: bla
   8694..9554    +  CDS            AmpR: β-lactamase; bla; confers resistance to ampicillin, carbenicillin, and related antibiotics
   9725..10313   +  rep_origin     ori: high-copy-number ColE1/pMB1/pBR322/pUC origin of replication
  10496..10588   +  CDS            lacI (fragment): lac repressor; lacI; The lac repressor binds to the lac operator to inhibit transcription in E. coli. This inhibition can be relieved by adding lactose or isopropyl-β-D-thiogalactopyranoside (IPTG).
  10601..10622   +  protein_bind   CAP binding site: CAP binding activates transcription in the presence of cAMP. E. coli catabolite activator protein
  10637..10667   +  promoter       lac promoter: promoter for the E. coli lac operon
  10671..10693   +  protein_bind   lac operator (fragment): The lac repressor binds to the lac operator to inhibit transcription in E. coli. This inhibition can be relieved by adding lactose or isopropyl-β-D-thiogalactopyranoside (IPTG). lac repressor encoded by lacI
  10736..10754   +  promoter       T3 promoter: promoter for bacteriophage T3 RNA polymerase
>Addgene plasmid #144343 | TFORF2619 | addgene full sequence | sequence record 408897 | Addgene NGS Result
TTAATGTAGTCTTATGCAATACTCTTGTAGTCTTGCAACATGGTAACGATGAGTTAGCAACATGCCTTAC
AAGGAGAGAAAAAGCACCGTGCATGCCGATTGGTGGAAGTAAGGTGGTACGATCGTGCCTTATTAGGAAG
GCAACAGACGGGTCTGACATGGATTGGACGAACCACTGAATTGCCGCATTGCAGAGATATTGTATTTAAG
TGCCTAGCTCGATACATAAACGGGTCTCTCTGGTTAGACCAGATCTGAGCCTGGGAGCTCTCTGGCTAAC
TAGGGAACCCACTGCTTAAGCCTCAATAAAGCTTGCCTTGAGTGCTTCAAGTAGTGTGTGCCCGTCTGTT
GTGTGACTCTGGTAACTAGAGATCCCTCAGACCCTTTTAGTCAGTGTGGAAAATCTCTAGCAGTGGCGCC
CGAACAGGGACTTGAAAGCGAAAGGGAAACCAGAGGAGCTCTCTCGACGCAGGACTCGGCTTGCTGAAGC
GCGCACGGCAAGAGGCGAGGGGCGGCGACTGGTGAGTACGCCAAAAATTTTGACTAGCGGAGGCTAGAAG
GAGAGAGATGGGTGCGAGAGCGTCAGTATTAAGCGGGGGAGAATTAGATCGCGATGGGAAAAAATTCGGT
TAAGGCCAGGGGGAAAGAAAAAATATAAATTAAAACATATAGTATGGGCAAGCAGGGAGCTAGAACGATT
CGCAGTTAATCCTGGCCTGTTAGAAACATCAGAAGGCTGTAGACAAATACTGGGACAGCTACAACCATCC
CTTCAGACAGGATCAGAAGAACTTAGATCATTATATAATACAGTAGCAACCCTCTATTGTGTGCATCAAA
GGATAGAGATAAAAGACACCAAGGAAGCTTTAGACAAGATAGAGGAAGAGCAAAACAAAAGTAAGACCAC
CGCACAGCAAGCGGCCGCTGATCTTCAGACCTGGAGGAGGAGATATGAGGGACAATTGGAGAAGTGAATT
ATATAAATATAAAGTAGTAAAAATTGAACCATTAGGAGTAGCACCCACCAAGGCAAAGAGAAGAGTGGTG
CAGAGAGAAAAAAGAGCAGTGGGAATAGGAGCTTTGTTCCTTGGGTTCTTGGGAGCAGCAGGAAGCACTA
TGGGCGCAGCGTCAATGACGCTGACGGTACAGGCCAGACAATTATTGTCTGGTATAGTGCAGCAGCAGAA
CAATTTGCTGAGGGCTATTGAGGCGCAACAGCATCTGTTGCAACTCACAGTCTGGGGCATCAAGCAGCTC
CAGGCAAGAATCCTGGCTGTGGAAAGATACCTAAAGGATCAACAGCTCCTGGGGATTTGGGGTTGCTCTG
GAAAACTCATTTGCACCACTGCTGTGCCTTGGAATGCTAGTTGGAGTAATAAATCTCTGGAACAGATTTG
GAATCACACGACCTGGATGGAGTGGGACAGAGAAATTAACAATTACACAAGCTTAATACACTCCTTAATT
GAAGAATCGCAAAACCAGCAAGAAAAGAATGAACAAGAATTATTGGAATTAGATAAATGGGCAAGTTTGT
GGAATTGGTTTAACATAACAAATTGGCTGTGGTATATAAAATTATTCATAATGATAGTAGGAGGCTTGGT
AGGTTTAAGAATAGTTTTTGCTGTACTTTCTATAGTGAATAGAGTTAGGCAGGGATATTCACCATTATCG
TTTCAGACCCACCTCCCAACCCCGAGGGGACCCATGCATTGCATCTCAATTAGTCAGCAACCAGGTGTGG
AAAGTCCCCAGGCTCCCCAGCAGGCAGAAGTATGCAAAGCATGCGTCTCAATTAGTCAGCAACCATAGTC
CCGCCCCTAACTCCGCCCATCCCGCCCCTAACTCCGCCCAGTTCCGCCCATTCTCCGCCCCATGGCTGAC
TAATTTTTTTTATTTATGCAGAGGCCGAGGCCGCCTCGGCCTCTGAGCTATTCCAGAAGTAGTGAGGAGG
CTTTTTTGGAGGCCTAGGCTTTTGCAAAAAGCTTTCTAGAGGTACCACCGGAGCTTACCATGACCGAGTA
CAAGCCCACGGTGCGCCTCGCCACCCGCGACGACGTCCCCAGGGCCGTACGCACCCTCGCCGCCGCGTTC
GCCGACTACCCCGCCACGCGCCACACCGTCGATCCGGACCGCCACATCGAGCGGGTCACCGAGCTGCAAG
AACTCTTCCTCACGCGCGTCGGGCTCGACATCGGCAAGGTGTGGGTCGCGGACGACGGCGCCGCCGTGGC
GGTCTGGACCACGCCGGAGAGCGTCGAAGCGGGGGCGGTGTTCGCCGAGATCGGCCCGCGCATGGCCGAG
TTGAGCGGTTCCCGGCTGGCCGCGCAGCAACAGATGGAAGGCCTCCTGGCGCCGCACCGGCCCAAGGAGC
CCGCGTGGTTCCTGGCCACCGTCGGCGTCTCGCCCGACCACCAGGGCAAGGGTCTGGGCAGCGCCGTCGT
GCTCCCCGGAGTGGAGGCGGCCGAGCGCGCCGGGGTGCCCGCCTTCCTGGAGACCTCCGCGCCCCGCAAC
CTCCCCTTCTACGAGCGGCTCGGCTTCACCGTCACCGCCGACGTCGAGGTGCCCGAAGGACCGCGCACCT
GGTGCATGACCCGCAAGCCCGGTGCCAGTTAACGAATTCTAGATCTTGAGACAAATGGCAGTATTCATCC
ACAATTTTAAAAGAAAAGGGGGGATTGGGGGGTACAGTGCAGGGGAAAGAATAGTAGACATAATAGCAAC
AGACATACAAACTAAAGAATTACAAAAACAAATTACAAAAATTCAAAATTTTCGGGTTTATTACAGGGAC
AGCAGAGATCCACTTTGGCGCCGGCTCGAGGCCTGCAGGTGCAAAGATGGATAAAGTTTTAAACAGAGAG
GAATCTTTGCAGCTAATGGACCTTCTAGGTCTTGAAAGGAGTGGGAATTGGCTCCGGTGCCCGTCAGTGG
GCAGAGCGCACATCGCCCACAGTCCCCGAGAAGTTGGGGGGAGGGGTCGGCAATTGAACCGGTGCCTAGA
GAAGGTGGCGCGGGGTAAACTGGGAAAGTGATGTCGTGTACTGGCTCCGCCTTTTTCCCGAGGGTGGGGG
AGAACCGTATATAAGTGCAGTAGTCGCCGTGAACGTTCTTTTTCGCAACGGGTTTGCCGCCAGAACACAG
GTAAGTGCCGTGTGTGGTTCCCGCGGGCCTGGCCTCTTTACGGGTTATGGCCCTTGCGTGCCTTGAATTA
CTTCCACCTGGCTGCAGTACGTGATTCTTGATCCCGAGCTTCGGGTTGGAAGTGGGTGGGAGAGTTCGAG
GCCTTGCGCTTAAGGAGCCCCTTCGCCTCGTGCTTGAGTTGAGGCCTGGCCTGGGCGCTGGGGCCGCCGC
GTGCGAATCTGGTGGCACCTTCGCGCCTGTCTCGCTGCTTTCGATAAGTCTCTAGCCATTTAAAATTTTT
GATGACCTGCTGCGACGCTTTTTTTCTGGCAAGATAGTCTTGTAAATGCGGGCCAAGATCTGCACACTGG
TATTTCGGTTTTTGGGGCCGCGGGCGGCGACGGGGCCCGTGCGTCCCAGCGCACATGTTCGGCGAGGCGG
GGCCTGCGAGCGCGGCCACCGAGAATCGGACGGGGGTAGTCTCAAGCTGGCCGGCCTGCTCTGGTGCCTG
GCCTCGCGCCGCCGTGTATCGCCCCGCCCTGGGCGGCAAGGCTGGCCCGGTCGGCACCAGTTGCGTGAGC
GGAAAGATGGCCGCTTCCCGGCCCTGCTGCAGGGAGCTCAAAATGGAGGACGCGGCGCTCGGGAGAGCGG
GCGGGTGAGTCACCCACACAAAGGAAAAGGGCCTTTCCGTCCTCAGCCGTCGCTTCATGTGACTCCACGG
AGTACCGGGCGCCGTCCAGGCACCTCGATTAGTTCTCGAGCTTTTGGAGTACGTCGTCTTTAGGTTGGGG
GGAGGGGTTTTATGCGATGGAGTTTCCCCACACTGAGTGGGTGGAGACTGAAGTTAGGCCAGCTTGGCAC
TTGATGTAATTCTCCTTGGAATTTGCCCTTTTTGAGTTTGGATCTTGGTTCATTCTCAAGCCTCAGACAG
TGGTTCAAAGTTTTTTTCTTCCATTTCAGGTGTCGTGAGGCTAGCACCGCCACCATGGAAATCCCGAAGC
TGCTCCCGGCTCGCGGGACACTACAGGGCGGCGGCGGCGGCGGTATCCCCGCGGGTGGCGGCCGAGTCCA
CCGAGGCCCTGACTCGCCGGCTGGCCAGGTCCCCACGCGCCGCCTCCTGCTGCTCCGGGGCCCCCAAGAT
GGCGGGCCCGGGCGGCGGCGCGAGGAGGCCAGCACGGCATCACGGGGCCCTGGCCCAAGCCTGTTGGCGC
CGAGGACCGATCAACCTAGCGGCGGCGGCGGCGGCGGCGGCGACGACTTCTTCCTGGTGCTGCTTGACCC
GGTGGGTGGCGACGTGGAGACCGCGGGCTCCGGTCAGGCCGCAGGGCCTGTGTTGAGGGAGGAGGCCGAG
GAGGGCCCGGGGCTCCAGGGGGGCGAGAGCGGCGCGAATCCCGCGGGGCCCACTGCGCTAGGCCCCCGCT
GCCTGTCCGCGGTTCCCACTCCGGCCCCGATCTCCGCCCCCGGCCCCGCCGCGGCCTTCGCGGGCACAGT
CACTATCCACAACCAGGACCTGCTGTTGCGCTTTGAGAACGGCGTCCTCACCCTGGCCACGCCCCCACCA
CACGCCTGGGAGCCAGGGGCCGCTCCTGCCCAGCAGCCCGGGTGTCTGATCGCCCCGCAAGCTGGGTTCC
CGCATGCCGCGCACCCGGGTGACTGCCCAGAGCTGCCGCCAGACCTCCTGCTAGCTGAGCCGGCCGAACC
CGCGCCAGCTCCGGCGCCTGAGGAGGAGGCGGAGGGCCCGGCCGCCGCCCTGGGCCCCCGCGGACCGCTG
GGCTCCGGCCCAGGCGTGGTGCTGTACTTGTGCCCCGAGGCGCAGTGCGGGCAAACCTTCGCCAAGAAGC
ACCAGCTGAAGGTGCACCTGCTGACGCACAGCAGCAGCCAGGGCCAGAGGCCCTTCAAATGCCCCCTGGG
TGGCTGCGGCTGGACCTTCACCACCTCTTACAAGCTCAAGAGGCACCTGCAGTCGCACGACAAACTGCGG
CCCTTTGGCTGCCCGGCAGAGGGCTGTGGCAAGAGCTTCACCACAGTGTACAACCTCAAGGCGCACATGA
AGGGCCATGAGCAGGAGAACTCATTCAAATGCGAGGTGTGCGAGGAGAGCTTCCCCACGCAGGCCAAACT
CAGCGCCCACCAGCGCAGCCACTTCGAACCGGAGAGGCCTTACCAGTGCGCGTTTTCTGGCTGCAAGAAG
ACATTTATCACAGTGAGTGCTCTGTTTTCCCATAACCGCGCCCATTTCAGGGAACAGGAACTGTTTTCCT
GCTCTTTTCCTGGCTGCAGCAAACAATATGACAAGGCTTGTAGGCTGAAAATTCACCTGCGGAGTCACAC
CGGCGAGAGACCTTTCCTTTGTGACTTTGATGGCTGTGGCTGGAACTTCACTAGCATGTCCAAACTCTTA
AGGCACAAAAGAAAGCACGACGATGACCGGAGGTTCATGTGCCCTGTGGAAGGCTGTGGGAAATCTTTCA
CGAGGGCGGAACATCTGAAAGGCCACAGCATAACCCACCTGGGCACAAAGCCTTTCGTGTGTCCTGTGGC
AGGCTGCTGTGCCAGGTTCTCTGCTCGCAGTAGCCTCTACATTCACTCCAAGAAACACCTGCAGGATGTG
GACACTTGGAAAAGCCGTTGCCCGATCTCCTCTTGTAATAAACTCTTCACATCCAAGCACAGCATGAAGA
CGCACATGGTTAAAAGGCATAAGGTGGGCCAGGATCTCTTAGCTCAGCTAGAAGCAGCAAATTCTCTCAC
ACCCAGCAGTGAACTTACCAGCCAGAGACAGAATGATCTCAGTGATGCAGAGATAGTGTCTCTCTTCTCT
GATGTACCTGACAGTACTTCTGCTGCATTGCTGGACACAGCATTGGTGAACTCTGGAATCTTGACTATTG
ATGTGGCTTCTGTGAGCTCGACTCTGGCAGGGCACCTCCCTGCTAATAATAATAATTCCGTAGGGCAGGC
TGTGGACCCTCCGTCCTTGATGGCCACCAGCGACCCTCCTCAAAGTCTGGATACCTCTCTCTTTTTTGGA
ACGGCGGCCACTGGTTTTCAGCAGAGCTCCTTAAATATGGATGAGGTCTCAAGTGTAAGTGTGGGGCCAT
TGGGATCTCTGGACTCTTTGGCCATGAAAAACTCCAGTCCAGAGCCTCAGGCTTTGACACCCAGCAGTAA
GCTAACAGTGGACACAGATGCTCTGACTCCTTCGAGCACCCTTTGTGAAAACAGTGTCTCAGAACTACTG
ACACCAACCAAAGCGGAGTGGAACGTACATCCTGACTCTGACTTCTTTGGACAGGAGGGAGAAACCCAGT
TTGGATTCCCCAATGCAGCAGGAAACCATGGTTCTCAGAAAGAAACAGATCTTATCACTGTGACTGGCAG
CTCATTTTTGGTATAGTAATGAACTAGTCCGTAACTTGAAAGTATTTCGATTTCTTGGCTTTATATATCT
TGTGGAAAGGACGAAAGATATGCGTCATACGTCGGCTGACGCGTTAAGTCGACAATCAACCTCTGGATTA
CAAAATTTGTGAAAGATTGACTGGTATTCTTAACTATGTTGCTCCTTTTACGCTATGTGGATACGCTGCT
TTAATGCCTTTGTATCATGCTATTGCTTCCCGTATGGCTTTCATTTTCTCCTCCTTGTATAAATCCTGGT
TGCTGTCTCTTTATGAGGAGTTGTGGCCCGTTGTCAGGCAACGTGGCGTGGTGTGCACTGTGTTTGCTGA
CGCAACCCCCACTGGTTGGGGCATTGCCACCACCTGTCAGCTCCTTTCCGGGACTTTCGCTTTCCCCCTC
CCTATTGCCACGGCGGAACTCATCGCCGCCTGCCTTGCCCGCTGCTGGACAGGGGCTCGGCTGTTGGGCA
CTGACAATTCCGTGGTGTTGTCGGGGAAATCATCGTCCTTTCCTTGGCTGCTCGCCTGTGTTGCCACCTG
GATTCTGCGCGGGACGTCCTTCTGCTACGTCCCTTCGGCCCTCAATCCAGCGGACCTTCCTTCCCGCGGC
CTGCTGCCGGCTCTGCGGCCTCTTCCGCGTCTTCGCCTTCGCCCTCAGACGAGTCGGATCTCCCTTTGGG
CCGCCTCCCCGCGTCGACTTTAAGACCAATGACTTACAAGGCAGCTGTAGATCTTAGCCACTTTTTAAAA
GAAAAGGGGGGACTGGAAGGGCTAATTCACTCCCAACGAAGACAAGATCTGCTTTTTGCTTGTACTGGGT
CTCTCTGGTTAGACCAGATCTGAGCCTGGGAGCTCTCTGGCTAACTAGGGAACCCACTGCTTAAGCCTCA
ATAAAGCTTGCCTTGAGTGCTTCAAGTAGTGTGTGCCCGTCTGTTGTGTGACTCTGGTAACTAGAGATCC
CTCAGACCCTTTTAGTCAGTGTGGAAAATCTCTAGCAGTACGTATAGTAGTTCATGTCATCTTATTATTC
AGTATTTATAACTTGCAAAGAAATGAATATCAGAGAGTGAGAGGAACTTGTTTATTGCAGCTTATAATGG
TTACAAATAAAGCAATAGCATCACAAATTTCACAAATAAAGCATTTTTTTCACTGCATTCTAGTTGTGGT
TTGTCCAAACTCATCAATGTATCTTATCATGTCTGGCTCTAGCTATCCCGCCCCTAACTCCGCCCATCCC
GCCCCTAACTCCGCCCAGTTCCGCCCATTCTCCGCCCCATGGCTGACTAATTTTTTTTATTTATGCAGAG
GCCGAGGCCGCCTCGGCCTCTGAGCTATTCCAGAAGTAGTGAGGAGGCTTTTTTGGAGGCCTAGGGACGT
ACCCAATTCGCCCTATAGTGAGTCGTATTACGCGCGCTCACTGGCCGTCGTTTTACAACGTCGTGACTGG
GAAAACCCTGGCGTTACCCAACTTAATCGCCTTGCAGCACATCCCCCTTTCGCCAGCTGGCGTAATAGCG
AAGAGGCCCGCACCGATCGCCCTTCCCAACAGTTGCGCAGCCTGAATGGCGAATGGG
[124 nt withheld, positions 8108-8231]
C
[91 nt withheld, positions 8233-8323]
A
[49 nt withheld, positions 8325-8373]
CCTTTGACGTTGGAGTCCACGTTCTTT
[37 nt withheld, positions 8401-8437]
ACCCTATCTCGGTCTATTCTTTTGATTTATAAGGGATTTTGCCGATTTCGGCCTATTGGTTAAAAAATGA
GCTGATTTAACAAAAATTTAACGCGAATTTTAACAAAATATTAACGCTTACAATTTAGGTGGCACTTTTC
GGGGAAATGTGCGCGGAACCCCTATTTGTTTATTTTTCTAAATACATTCAAATATGTATCCGCTCATGAG
ACAATAACCCTGATAAATGCTTCAATAATATTGAAAAAGGAAGAGTATGAGTATTCAACATTTCCGTGTC
GCCCTTATTCCCTTTTTTGCGGCATTTTGCCTTCCTGTTTTTGCTCACCCAGAAACGCTGGTGAAAGTAA
AAGATGCTGAAGATCAGTTGGGTGCACGAGTGGGTTACATCGAACTGGATCTCAACAGCGGTAAGATCCT
TGAGAGTTTTCGCCCCGAAGAACGTTTTCCAATGATGAGCACTTTTAAAGTTCTGCTATGTGGCGCGGTA
TTATCCCGTATTGACGCCGGGCAAGAGCAACTCGGTCGCCGCATACACTATTCTCAGAATGACTTGGTTG
AGTACTCACCAGTCACAGAAAAGCATCTTACGGATGGCATGACAGTAAGAGAATTATGCAGTGCTGCCAT
AACCATGAGTGATAACACTGCGGCCAACTTACTTCTGACAACGATCGGAGGACCGAAGGAGCTAACCGCT
TTTTTGCACAACATGGGGGATCATGTAACTCGCCTTGATCGTTGGGAACCGGAGCTGAATGAAGCCATAC
CAAACGACGAGCGTGACACCACGATGCCTGTAGCAATGGCAACAACGTTGCGCAAACTATTAACTGGCGA
ACTACTTACTCTAGCTTCCCGGCAACAATTAATAGACTGGATGGAGGCGGATAAAGTTGCAGGACCACTT
CTGCGCTCGGCCCTTCCGGCTGGCTGGTTTATTGCTGATAAATCTGGAGCCGGTGAGCGTGGGTCTCGCG
GTATCATTGCAGCACTGGGGCCAGATGGTAAGCCCTCCCGTATCGTAGTTATCTACACGACGGGGAGTCA
GGCAACTATGGATGAACGAAATAGACAGATCGCTGAGATAGGTGCCTCACTGATTAAGCATTGGTAACTG
TCAGACCAAGTTTACTCATATATACTTTAGATTGATTTAAAACTTCATTTTTAATTTAAAAGGATCTAGG
TGAAGATCCTTTTTGATAATCTCATGACCAAAATCCCTTAACGTGAGTTTTCGTTCCACTGAGCGTCAGA
CCCCGTAGAAAAGATCAAAGGATCTTCTTGAGATCCTTTTTTTCTGCGCGTAATCTGCTGCTTGCAAACA
AAAAAACCACCGCTACCAGCGGTGGTTTGTTTGCCGGATCAAGAGCTACCAACTCTTTTTCCGAAGGTAA
CTGGCTTCAGCAGAGCGCAGATACCAAATACTGTTCTTCTAGTGTAGCCGTAGTTAGGCCACCACTTCAA
GAACTCTGTAGCACCGCCTACATACCTCGCTCTGCTAATCCTGTTACCAGTGGCTGCTGCCAGTGGCGAT
AAGTCGTGTCTTACCGGGTTGGACTCAAGACGATAGTTACCGGATAAGGCGCAGCGGTCGGGCTGAACGG
GGGGTTCGTGCACACAGCCCAGCTTGGAGCGAACGACCTACACCGAACTGAGATACCTACAGCGTGAGCT
ATGAGAAAGCGCCACGCTTCCCGAAGGGAGAAAGGCGGACAGGTATCCGGTAAGCGGCAGGGTCGGAACA
GGAGAGCGCACGAGGGAGCTTCCAGGGGGAAACGCCTGGTATCTTTATAGTCCTGTCGGGTTTCGCCACC
TCTGACTTGAGCGTCGATTTTTGTGATGCTCGTCAGGGGGGCGGAGCCTATGGAAAAACGCCAGCAACGC
GGCCTTTTTACGGTTCCTGGCCTTTTGCTGGCCTTTTGCTCACATGTTCTTTCCTGCGTTATCCCCTGAT
TCTGTGGATAACCGTATTACCGCCTTTGAGTGAGCTGATACCGCTCGCCGCAGCCGAACGACCGAGCGCA
GCGAGTCAGTGAGCGAGGAAGCGGAAGAGCGCCCAATACGCAAACCGCCTCTCCCCGCGCGTTGGCCGAT
TCATTAATGCAGCTGGCACGACAGGTTTCCCGACTGGAAAGCGGGCAGTGAGCGCAACGCAATTAATGTG
AGTTAGCTCACTCATTAGGCACCCCAGGCTTTACACTTTATGCTTCCGGCTCGTATGTTGTGTGGAATTG
TGAGCGGATAACAATTTCACACAGGAAACAGCTATGACCATGATTACGCCAAGCGCGCAATTAACCCTCA
CTAAAGGGAACAAAAGCTGGAGCTGCAAGC
