>Addgene plasmid #144343 | TFORF2619 | depositor partial sequence | sequence record 285144 | Insert
ACCGCCACCATGGAAATTCCGAAACTGCTGCCAGCCCGTGGTACGCTGCAAGGCGGCGGTGGTGGCGGTA
TCCCAGCCGGTGGTGGTCGTGTTCATCGCGGTCCGGATAGCCCAGCCGGTCAAGTTCCGACCCGTCGTCT
GCTGCTGCTGCGTGGTCCACAAGATGGCGGTCCGGGCCGTCGCCGCGAAGAAGCCAGCACCGCCAGTCGT
GGTCCGGGTCCAAGTCTGCTGGCCCCACGCACCGATCAGCCAAGTGGCGGCGGCGGTGGTGGTGGCGATG
ATTTTTTTCTCGTTCTCCTGGATCCAGTTGGCGGTGATGTTGAAACTGCTGGTTCTGGCCAAGCTGCTGG
TCCGGTTCTGCGTGAAGAAGCTGAAGAAGGTCCAGGTCTGCAAGGTGGTGAATCTGGTGCTAACCCGGCT
GGTCCGACCGCTCTGGGTCCGCGTTGTCTCTCCGCGGTTCCCACTCCGGCCCCGATCTCCGCCCCCGGCC
CCGCCGCGGCCTTCGCGGGCACAGTCACTATCCACAACCAGGACCTGCTGTTGCGCTTTGAGAACGGCGT
CCTCACCCTGGCCACGCCCCCACCACACGCCTGGGAGCCAGGGGCCGCTCCTGCCCAGCAGCCCGGGTGT
CTGATCGCCCCGCAAGCTGGGTTCCCGCATGCCGCGCACCCGGGTGACTGCCCAGAGCTGCCGCCAGACC
TCCTGCTAGCTGAGCCGGCCGAACCCGCGCCAGCTCCGGCGCCTGAGGAGGAGGCGGAGGGCCCGGCCGC
CGCCCTGGGCCCCCGCGGACCGCTGGGCTCCGGCCCAGGCGTGGTGCTGTACTTGTGCCCCGAGGCGCAG
TGCGGGCAAACCTTCGCCAAGAAGCACCAGCTGAAGGTGCACCTGCTGACGCACAGCAGCAGCCAGGGCC
AGAGGCCCTTCAAATGCCCCCTGGGTGGCTGCGGCTGGACCTTCACCACCTCTTACAAGCTCAAGAGGCA
CCTGCAGTCGCACGACAAACTGCGGCCCTTTGGCTGCCCGGCAGAGGGCTGTGGCAAGAGCTTCACCACA
GTGTACAACCTCAAGGCGCACATGAAGGGCCATGAGCAGGAGAACTCATTCAAATGCGAGGTGTGCGAGG
AGAGCTTCCCCACGCAGGCCAAACTCAGCGCCCACCAGCGCAGCCACTTCGAACCGGAGAGGCCTTACCA
GTGCGCGTTTTCTGGCTGCAAGAAGACATTTATCACAGTGAGTGCTCTGTTTTCCCATAACCGCGCCCAT
TTCAGGGAACAGGAACTGTTTTCCTGCTCTTTTCCTGGCTGCAGCAAACAATATGACAAGGCTTGTAGGC
TGAAAATTCACCTGCGGAGTCACACCGGCGAGAGACCTTTCCTTTGTGACTTTGATGGCTGTGGCTGGAA
CTTCACTAGCATGTCCAAACTCTTAAGGCACAAAAGAAAGCACGACGATGACCGGAGGTTCATGTGCCCT
GTGGAAGGCTGTGGGAAATCTTTCACGAGGGCGGAACATCTGAAAGGCCACAGCATAACCCACCTGGGCA
CAAAGCCTTTCGTGTGTCCTGTGGCAGGCTGCTGTGCCAGGTTCTCTGCTCGCAGTAGCCTCTACATTCA
CTCCAAGAAACACCTGCAGGATGTGGACACTTGGAAAAGCCGTTGCCCGATCTCCTCTTGTAATAAACTC
TTCACATCCAAGCACAGCATGAAGACGCACATGGTTAAAAGGCATAAGGTGGGCCAGGATCTCTTAGCTC
AGCTAGAAGCAGCAAATTCTCTCACACCCAGCAGTGAACTTACCAGCCAGAGACAGAATGATCTCAGTGA
TGCAGAGATAGTGTCTCTCTTCTCTGATGTACCTGACAGTACTTCTGCTGCATTGCTGGACACAGCATTG
GTGAACTCTGGAATCTTGACTATTGATGTGGCTTCTGTGAGCTCGACTCTGGCAGGGCACCTCCCTGCTA
ATAATAATAATTCCGTAGGGCAGGCTGTGGACCCTCCGTCCTTGATGGCCACCAGCGACCCTCCTCAAAG
TCTGGATACCTCTCTCTTTTTTGGAACGGCGGCCACTGGTTTTCAGCAGAGCTCCTTAAATATGGATGAG
GTCTCAAGTGTAAGTGTGGGGCCATTGGGATCTCTGGACTCTTTGGCCATGAAAAACTCCAGTCCAGAGC
CTCAGGCTTTGACACCCAGCAGTAAGCTAACAGTGGACACAGATGCTCTGACTCCTTCGAGCACCCTTTG
TGAAAACAGTGTCTCAGAACTACTGACACCAACCAAAGCGGAGTGGAACGTACATCCTGACTCTGACTTC
TTTGGACAGGAGGGAGAAACCCAGTTTGGATTCCCCAATGCAGCAGGAAACCATGGTTCTCAGAAAGAAA
CAGATCTTATCACTGTGACTGGCAGCTCATTTTTGGTATAGTAATGAACTAGTCCGTAACTTGAAAGTAT
TTCGATTTCTTGGCTTTATATATCTTGTGGAAAGGACGAAAGATATGCGTCATACGTCGGCTG
