>Addgene plasmid #144343 | TFORF2619 | depositor partial sequence | sequence record 285145 | Barcode
AAGATATGCGTCATACGTCGGCTG
